>Addgene plasmid #58335 | S142A drebrin-YFP | addgene partial sequence | sequence record 93238 | CMV-F 5'-CGCAAATGGGCGGTAGGCGTG-3'
CTATATAAGCAGAGCTGGTTTAGTGAACCGTCAGATCCGCTAGCGCTACCGGACTCAGATCTCGAGCTCA
AGCTTCGAATTCATGGCCGGCGTCAGCTTCAGCGGCCACCGCCTGGAGCTGCTGGCGGCTTACGAGGAGG
TGATCCGAGAGGAGAGCGCGGCCGACTGGGCTCTGTACACATATGAAGATGGCTCCGATGACCTCAAGCT
TGCAGCATCAGGAGAAGGGGGCTTGCAGGAGCTTTCGGGACACTTTGAGAACCAGAAGGTGATGTACGGC
TTCTGCAGTGTCAAGGACTCCCAAGCTGCTCTGCCAAAATACGTGCTCATCAACTGGGTGGGCGAAGATG
TGCCTGATGCCCGCAAGTGCGCTTGTGCCAGCCACGTGGCTAAGGTGGCGGAGTTCTTCCAGGGTGTCGA
CGTGATCGTGAACGCCAGCAGCGTGGAAGACATAGACGCGGGTGCCATCGGGCAGCGGCTCTCTAACGGG
CTGGCGCGACTCTCCGCCCCTGTGCTGCACCGACTGCGGCTGCGAGAGGATGAGAACGCAGAGCCCGTGG
GCACCACCTACCAGAAGACGGATGCAGCTGTGGAAATGAAGCGGATTAACCGAGAGCAGTTCTGGGAGCA
GGCCAAGAAGGAAGAAGAGCTGCGGAAGGAGGAGGAGCGGAAGAAGGCCCTGGATGAGAGGCTCAGGTTC
GAGCAGGAGCGGATGGAGCAGGAGCGGCAGGAGCAAGAGGAGCGCGAGCGGCGCTACCGGGAGCGGGAGC
AGCAGATCGAGGAGCACAGGAGGAAACAGCAGACTTTAGAAGCGGAAGAGGCCAAGAGGCGGTTGAAGGA
GCAGTCTATCTTTGGTGACCATCGGGATGAGGAGGAAGAGACCCACATGAAGAAGTCAGAGTCGGAGGTG
GAGGAGGCAGCAGCTATTATTGCCCAGCGGCCTGACAACCCAAGGGAGTTCTTCAAGCAGCAGGAAAGAG
TCGCATCGGCCTCTGCGGGCAGCTGTGATGTACCCTCGCCCTTCAACCATCGACCAGGCAGCCACCTGGA
CAGCCACCGGAG
