>Addgene plasmid #58335 | S142A drebrin-YFP | addgene partial sequence | sequence record 93240 | SV40pA-R 5'-GAAATTTGTGATGCTATTGC-3'
TTATAAGCTGCAATAAACAAGTTAACAACAACAATTGCATTCATTTTATGTTTCAGGTTCAGGGGGAGGT
GTGGGAGGTTTTTTAAAGCAAGTAAAACCTCTACAAATGTGGTATGGCTGATTATGATCTAGAGTCGCGG
CCGCTTTACTTGTACAGCTCGTCCATGCCGAGAGTGATCCCGGCGGCGGTCACGAACTCCAGCAGGACCA
TGTGATCGCGCTTCTCGTTGGGGTCTTTGCTCAGGGCGGACTGGTAGCTCAGGTAGTGGTTGTCGGGCAG
CAGCACGGGGCCGTCGCCGATGGGGGTGTTCTGCTGGTAGTGGTCGGCGAGCTGCACGCTGCCGTCCTCG
ATGTTGTGGCGGATCTTGAAGTTCACCTTGATGCCGTTCTTCTGCTTGTCGGCCATGATATAGACGTTGT
GGCTGTTGTAGTTGTACTCCAGCTTGTGCCCCAGGATGTTGCCGTCCTCCTTGAAGTCGATGCCCTTCAG
CTCGATGCGGTTCACCAGGGTGTCGCCCTCGAACTTCACCTCGGCGCGGGTCTTGTAGTTGCCGTCGTCC
TTGAAGAAGATGGTGCGCTCCTGGACGTAGCCTTCGGGCATGGCGGACTTGAAGAAGTCGTGCTGCTTCA
TGTGGTCGGGGTAGCGGGCGAAGCACTGCAGGCCGTAGCCGAAGGTGGTCACGAGGGTGGGCCAGGGCAC
GGGCAGCTTGCCGGTGGTGCAGATGAACTTCAGGGTCAGCTTGCCGTAGGTGGCATCGCCCTCGCCCTCG
CCGGACACGCTGAACTTGTGGCCGTTTACGTCGCCGTCCAGCTCGACCAGGATGGGCACCACCCCGGTGA
ACAGCTCCTCGCCCTTGCTCACCATGGTGGCGACCGGTGGATCCCGGGCCCGCGGTACCGTCGAGAAATC
ACCACCCTCGAAGCCCTCCTCCTCTTCTGGAACTGGGTCTGCATCCCAGCATGTGATGTCGATCTCTGGA
GGCTTGTTGTAGAACACAGGAGGCGGAGCCTTGGCACAGAGCTCTTCCGATTGGGCAAACTCCTCCTCCT
GTGATTGACTGAAGTACCCC
