>Addgene plasmid #58335 | S142A drebrin-YFP | addgene partial sequence | sequence record 93242 | EGFP-N 5'-CGTCGCCGTCCAGCTCGACCAG-3'
CCGGTGAACAGCTCCTCGCCCTTGCTCACCATGGTGGCGACCGGTGGATCCCGGGCCCGCGGTACCGTCG
AGAAATCACCACCCTCGAAGCCCTCCTCCTCTTCTGGAACTGGGTCTGCATCCCAGCATGTGATGTCGAT
CTCTGGAGGCTTGTTGTAGAACACAGGAGGCGGAGCCTTGGCACAGAGCTCTTCCGATTGGGCAAACTCC
TCCTCCTGTGATTGACTGAAGTACCCCTCACTGGCCTGGGTCCCCTCCTTCTGGGTGGTCTCGCCATTGG
TTAGCAGGTGGGGCTCCGGCTCCTGCTCTTGCTCCAGCTCCTCAAGGGCTGAGGGCAGAGTTGGGGTCTG
GGGGGCAGCCAGGGGCTCCCCTTCCACTTCCTCTGGGTCACAGAAGGTGGCTGGCGGCTCAGGCAGCTCA
TCAAAGTTGAGAAGGGTGGCACAGCCTTCGCCTGCTGGCAGCAGTGGCTCCGGAGCCACCTCATCCAGCA
GGGGCACCTCTGCCAGGGTGACCTCAGTACCCGAGGGTGGCGTGGGGGCCCTGGGCTCACCCTGGAGTGT
GGAGGCCCCTTCCCCGTTGCCAGGCCATAGGTCAATGAGGCTGGTGGCGGCGGGGGGTACGTTGTTGGCA
ACAGTGGTGTCAGCAGTGGCAGTGTCAGTTTCAATGGTGTCAGCTGCATCGTGGATCTCCGTGGCGTCAG
CTGTGGCAGGCTCCACGGGAGCAGCCAGGACAGCCTGCTCTGCAGACTCCATGAACATCAAGTCCTCTGC
AGGGCTGCCTGGCCCCCGGGGAGGCGCCTGTGCCTGAGGGGGCTCCTCCATGGGGCCGGCCCAGGCCTGA
GGGGCTGCTGCTCTGGTCTCCTCACTGTCTAGGATGGGGCTGGGCTCCTGGGTCTCTTGGGCTGGTGGGG
GTGGCGGTGGCA
