[The description below was written by a language model from this plasmid's Addgene catalogue record.]
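Description:
S142A drebrin-YFP is a mammalian expression plasmid built on the Clontech pEYFP-N1 backbone (about 4.7 kb without insert). It is maintained as a high-copy plasmid in E. coli under kanamycin selection. The same resistance cassette confers neomycin resistance in mammalian cells, so stably transfected cells can be selected with G418. No feature table accompanies the record, so details such as the replication origin and polyadenylation signals are not explicitly listed.

The payload is the human drebrin coding sequence (DBN1, drebrin E isoform), cloned by restriction enzymes between the EcoRI site, which is retained, and the SalI site, which was destroyed during cloning. The insert sits upstream of, and in frame with, the backbone's EYFP. Transcription is driven by the CMV promoter, giving strong constitutive expression of drebrin carrying a C-terminal yellow fluorescent tag. The insert bears an S142A substitution, replacing serine 142 with a non-phosphorylatable alanine to create a phospho-dead mutant.

Drebrin is an F-actin-binding protein, and the associated publication title indicates that it contains a cryptic actin-bundling activity regulated by Cdk5 phosphorylation. In that context, the construct is suited to expressing a fluorescently tagged drebrin that cannot be phosphorylated at residue 142. This allows its localisation and effects on the actin cytoskeleton to be imaged in transfected mammalian cells. Results would typically be compared with wild-type or otherwise modified versions of the protein.
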