Addgene plasmid #58335: S142A drebrin-YFP
Purpose: mammalian expression of human drebrin-YFP phospho-dead mutant
Depositing lab: Phillip Gordon-Weeks. Depositing organization: King's College London. Publication: Drebrin contains a cryptic F-actin-bundling activity regulated by Cdk5 phosphorylation. Worth DC, Daly CN, Geraldo S, Oozeer F, Gordon-Weeks PR. J Cell Biol. 2013 Sep 2;202(5):793-806. doi: 10.1083/jcb.201303005. Epub 2013 Aug 26. PubMed 23979715.
Backbone
  Vector backbone: pEYFP-N1
  Backbone manufacturer: Clontech
  Backbone size w/o insert (bp): 4700
  Vector type: Mammalian Expression
  Selectable markers: Neomycin (select with G418)
Growth in bacteria
  Bacterial resistance: Kanamycin, 50 μg/mL
  Growth temperature: 37°C
  Growth strain: DH5alpha
  Copy number: High Copy
Gene/Insert
  Gene/Insert name: drebrin (alt name: drebrin E isoform)
  Species: H. sapiens (human)
  Mutation: S142A, phospho-dead mutant
  Entrez Gene: DBN1 (a.k.a. D0S117E)
  Promoter: CMV
  Tag / fusion protein: EYFP (C terminal on backbone)
  Cloning method: Restriction Enzyme; 5′ cloning site EcoR1 (not destroyed); 3′ cloning site SalI (destroyed during cloning)
  Sequencing primers: 5′ CMV-F; 3′ EGFP-N
Terms and licenses: Academic/Nonprofit Terms; Industry Terms: Not Available to Industry
How to cite: S142A drebrin-YFP was a gift from Phillip Gordon-Weeks (Addgene plasmid # 58335 ; http://n2t.net/addgene:58335 ; RRID:Addgene_58335)
